Addgene plasmid #226115: pEJS1386 CMV-AcrIIC3-FLAGNLS-mCherry-3xmiR-107 CMV-BFP
Purpose: Mammalian expression of AcrIIC3-mCherry fusion with microRNA target sites in the 3' UTR as a reporter of microRNA repression. BFP expressed separately as a transfection control.
Depositing lab: Erik Sontheimer. Depositing organization: University of Massachusetts, Worcester. Publication: Absolute Quantification of Mammalian MicroRNAs for Therapeutic RNA Cleavage and Detargeting. Kraus C, Wang J, Zheng H, Broderick J, Ajaykumar N, Zamani M, Yang M, Cecchini K, Liang SQ, Kolumba O, Chase K, Lee J, Xue W, Sontheimer E, Gainetdinov I. RNA. 2025 May 28:rna.080566.125. doi: 10.1261/rna.080566.125. PubMed 40436630.
Backbone
  Vector backbone: pCDest
  Backbone size w/o insert (bp): 7670
  Total vector size (bp): 8018
  Vector type: Mammalian Expression
Growth in bacteria
  Bacterial resistance: Ampicillin, 100 μg/mL
  Growth temperature: 37°C
  Growth strain: DH5alpha
  Copy number: Unknown
Gene/Insert
  Gene/Insert name: AcrIIC3
  Species: Neisseria meningitidis
  Insert size (bp): 348
  Promoter: CMV
  Tag / fusion protein: FLAG (C terminal on insert); mCherry (C terminal on insert); hsa-miR-107 Target Sites (C terminal on insert)
  Cloning method: Gibson Cloning
  Sequencing primers: 5′ cggaattgtacccgcgg
Terms and licenses: Academic/Nonprofit Terms; Industry Terms: Not Available to Industry
How to cite: pEJS1386 CMV-AcrIIC3-FLAGNLS-mCherry-3xmiR-107 CMV-BFP was a gift from Erik Sontheimer (Addgene plasmid # 226115 ; http://n2t.net/addgene:226115 ; RRID:Addgene_226115)
