[The description below was written by a language model from this plasmid's Addgene catalogue record and pLannotate feature annotations shown in this document.]
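Description:
pEJS1386 CMV-AcrIIC3-FLAGNLS-mCherry-3xmiR-107 CMV-BFP is a roughly 8 kb mammalian expression plasmid on the pCDest backbone, built by Gibson cloning as a dual-fluorescence reporter of microRNA activity. It is propagated in E. coli through a high-copy ColE1/pUC-type origin with ampicillin selection (AmpR under its own bla promoter). It also carries an f1 origin, lac promoter/operator remnants and phage promoters (T7, T3, SP6) inherited from the backbone.

The plasmid holds two independent expression units. In the reporter unit, a promoter annotated as the simian CMV IE94 enhancer/promoter (listed simply as CMV in the catalogue) drives AcrIIC3, an anti-CRISPR protein from Neisseria meningitidis, fused at its C-terminus to a FLAG tag, a nuclear localization signal (indicated by the construct name) and mCherry, ending in a bGH polyadenylation signal. The AcrIIC3 coding region itself, the NLS and the microRNA sites are not called out in the feature table, but an unannotated gap between the SP6 promoter and the FLAG tag fits the 348 bp insert. According to the name and catalogue entry, three hsa-miR-107 target sites lie in the 3' UTR, presumably between mCherry and the poly(A) signal. Cells expressing miR-107 should therefore repress this transcript and lower red fluorescence.

The second unit uses the human CMV enhancer/promoter and a chimeric intron to express mTagBFP2. It is followed by an EMCV IRES with no annotated downstream coding sequence, and SV40 polyadenylation sequence is annotated nearby, though on the opposite strand. BFP serves as a transfection control, so the mCherry-to-BFP ratio gives a normalized readout of microRNA repression. This is relevant to microRNA-based detargeting of an anti-CRISPR.
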