Features (pLannotate 1.2.2; 26 found; start..end, strand, type, name):
      1..65      +  polyA_signal   bGH poly(A) signal (fragment): bovine growth hormone polyadenylation signal
    236..613     +  enhancer       CMV enhancer: human cytomegalovirus immediate early enhancer
    614..825     +  promoter       CMV promoter: human cytomegalovirus (CMV) immediate early promoter
    986..1118    +  intron         chimeric intron: chimera between introns from human β-globin and immunoglobulin heavy chain genes
   1163..1181    +  promoter       T7 promoter: promoter for bacteriophage T7 RNA polymerase
   1187..1897    +  CDS            mTagBFP2: mTagBFP2 is a basic (constitutively fluorescent) blue fluorescent protein published in 2011, derived from Entacmaea quadricolor. It is reported to be a very rapidly-maturing monomer with very low acid sensitivity.
   2062..2524    +  misc_feature   IRES: internal ribosome entry site (IRES) of the encephalomyocarditis virus (EMCV)
   2539..2558    +  misc_feature   MCS (fragment): pUC18/19 multiple cloning site
   2573..2590    -  promoter       T3 promoter (fragment): promoter for bacteriophage T3 RNA polymerase
   2608..2729    -  polyA_signal   SV40 poly(A) signal: SV40 polyadenylation signal
   2752..2820    -  CDS            large T antigen (fragment): large T antigen from SV40 (simian virus 40)
   2864..2882    -  promoter       T3 promoter: promoter for bacteriophage T3 RNA polymerase
   2927..2943    -  protein_bind   lac operator: The lac repressor binds to the lac operator to inhibit transcription in E. coli. This inhibition can be relieved by adding lactose or isopropyl-β-D-thiogalactopyranoside (IPTG). lac repressor encoded by lacI
   2951..2981    -  promoter       lac promoter: promoter for the E. coli lac operon
   2996..3017    -  protein_bind   CAP binding site: CAP binding activates transcription in the presence of cAMP. E. coli catabolite activator protein
   3030..3122    -  CDS            lacI (fragment): lac repressor; lacI; The lac repressor binds to the lac operator to inhibit transcription in E. coli. This inhibition can be relieved by adding lactose or isopropyl-β-D-thiogalactopyranoside (IPTG).
   3305..3893    -  rep_origin     ori: high-copy-number ColE1/pMB1/pBR322/pUC origin of replication
   4064..4924    -  CDS            AmpR: β-lactamase; bla; confers resistance to ampicillin, carbenicillin, and related antibiotics
   4925..5029    -  promoter       AmpR promoter: bla
   5082..5510    -  rep_origin     f1 ori (sequence partly withheld): f1 bacteriophage origin of replication; arrow indicates direction of (+) strand synthesis
   5515..5581    -  CDS            lacZα (fragment): LacZα fragment of β-galactosidase; lacZ fragment
   5588..6565    +  promoter       CMV IE94 promoter: enhancer/promoter region of simian cytomegalovirus major immediate early transcription unit IE94
   6600..6618    +  promoter       SP6 promoter: promoter for bacteriophage SP6 RNA polymerase
   7010..7034    +  CDS            2xFLAG (fragment): two tandem FLAG® epitope tags
   7073..7780    +  CDS            mCherry: mCherry is a basic (constitutively fluorescent) red fluorescent protein published in 2004, derived from Discosoma sp.. It is reported to be a very rapidly-maturing monomer with low acid sensitivity.
   7887..7998    +  polyA_signal   bGH poly(A) signal: bovine growth hormone polyadenylation signal
>Addgene plasmid #226115 | pEJS1386 CMV-AcrIIC3-FLAGNLS-mCherry-3xmiR-107 CMV-BFP | addgene full sequence | sequence record 448321 | Addgene NGS Result
GTCATTCTATTCTGGGGGGTGGGGTGGGGCAGGACAGCAAGGGGGAGGATTGGGAAGACAATAGCCTAGG
TAGATAAGTAGCATGGCGGGTGATCTTCAATATTGGCCATTAGCCATATTATTCATTGGTTATATAGCAT
AAATCAATATTGGCTATTGGCCATTGCATACGTTGTATCTATATCATAATATGTACATTTATATTGGCTC
ATGTCCAATATGACCGCCATGTTGGCATTGATTATTGACTAGTTATTAATAGTAATCAATTACGGGGTCA
TTAGTTCATAGCCCATATATGGAGTTCCGCGTTACATAACTTACGGTAAATGGCCCGCCTGGCTGACCGC
CCAACGACCCCCGCCCATTGACGTCAATAATGACGTATGTTCCCATAGTAACGCCAATAGGGACTTTCCA
TTGACGTCAATGGGTGGAGTATTTACGGTAAACTGCCCACTTGGCAGTACATCAAGTGTATCATATGCCA
AGTCCGCCCCCTATTGACGTCAATGACGGTAAATGGCCCGCCTGGCATTATGCCCAGTACATGACCTTAC
GGGACTTTCCTACTTGGCAGTACATCTACGTATTAGTCATCGCTATTACCATGGTGATGCGGTTTTGGCA
GTACACCAATGGGCGTGGATAGCGGTTTGACTCACGGGGATTTCCAAGTCTCCACCCCATTGACGTCAAT
GGGAGTTTGTTTTGGCACCAAAATCAACGGGACTTTCCAAAATGTCGTAACAACTGCGATCGCCCGCCCC
GTTGACGCAAATGGGCGGTAGGCGTGTACGGTGGGAGGTCTATATAAGCAGAGCTCGTTTAGTGAACCGT
CAGATCACTAGAAGCTTTATTGCGGTAGTTTATCACAGTTAAATTGCTAACGCAGTCAGTGCTTCTGACA
CAACAGTCTCGAACTTAAGCTGCAGTGACTCTCTTAAGGTAGCCTTGCAGAAGTTGGTCGTGAGGCACTG
GGCAGGTAAGTATCAAGGTTACAAGACAGGTTTAAGGAGACCAATAGAAACTGGGCTTGTCGAGACAGAG
AAGACTCTTGCGTTTCTGATAGGCACCTATTGGTCTTACTGACATCCACTTTGCCTTTCTCTCCACAGGT
GTCCACTCCCAGTTCAATTACAGCTCTTAAGGCTAGAGTACTTAATACGACTCACTATAGGCTAGAATGG
TGTCTAAGGGCGAAGAGCTGATTAAGGAGAACATGCACATGAAGCTGTACATGGAGGGCACCGTGGACAA
CCATCACTTCAAGTGCACATCCGAGGGCGAAGGCAAGCCCTACGAGGGCACCCAGACCATGAGAATCAAG
GTGGTCGAGGGCGGCCCTCTCCCCTTCGCCTTCGACATCCTGGCTACTAGCTTCCTCTACGGCAGCAAGA
CCTTCATCAACCACACCCAGGGCATCCCCGACTTCTTCAAGCAGTCCTTCCCTGAGGGCTTCACATGGGA
GAGAGTCACCACATACGAAGACGGGGGCGTGCTGACCGCTACCCAGGACACCAGCCTCCAGGACGGCTGC
CTCATCTACAACGTCAAGATCAGAGGGGTGAACTTCACATCCAACGGCCCTGTGATGCAGAAGAAAACAC
TCGGCTGGGAGGCCTTCACCGAGACGCTGTACCCCGCTGACGGCGGCCTGGAAGGCAGAAACGACATGGC
CCTGAAGCTCGTGGGCGGGAGCCATCTGATCGCAAACGCCAAGACCACATATAGATCCAAGAAACCCGCT
AAGAACCTCAAGATGCCTGGCGTCTACTATGTGGACTACAGACTGGAAAGAATCAAGGAGGCCAACAACG
AGACCTACGTCGAGCAGCACGAGGTGGCAGTGGCCAGATACTGCGACCTCCCTAGCAAACTGGGGCACAA
GCTTAATTGAACGCGTCGAGCATGCATCTAGGGCGGCCAATTCCGCCCCTCTCCCCCCCCCCCCTCTCCC
TCCCCCCCCCCTAACGTTACTGGCCGAAGCCGCTTGGAATAAGGCCGGTGTGCGTTTGTCTATATGTTAT
TTTCCACCATATTGCCGTCTTTTGGCAATGTGAGGGCCCGGAAACCTGGCCCTGTCTTCTTGACGAGCAT
TCCTAGGGGTCTTTCCCCTCTCGCCAAAGGAATGCAAGGTCTGTTGAATGTCGTGAAGGAAGCAGTTCCT
CTGGAAGCTTCTTGAAGACAAACAACGTCTGTAGCGACCCTTTGCAGGCAGCGGAACCCCCCACCTGGCG
ACAGGTGCCTCTGCGGCCAAAAGCCACGTGTATAAGATACACCTGCAAAGGCGGCACAACCCCAGTGCCA
CGTTGTGAGTTGGATAGTTGTGGAAAGAGTCAAATGGCTCTCCTCAAGCGTATTCAACAAGGGGCTGAAG
GATGCCCAGAAGGTACCCCATTGTATGGGATCTGATCTGGGGCCTCGGTGCACATGCTTTACATGTGTTT
AGTCGAGGTTAAAAAAACGTCTAGGCCCCCCGAACCACGGGGACGTGGTTTTCCTTTGAAAAACACGATG
ATAAGCTTGCCACAACCCGGGATCCTCTAGAGTCGACCCGGGCGGCCGCTTCCCTTTAGTGAGGGTTAAT
GCTTCGAGCAGACATGATAAGATACATTGATGAGTTTGGACAAACCACAACTAGAATGCAGTGAAAAAAA
TGCTTTATTTGTGAAATTTGTGATGCTATTGCTTTATTTGTAACCATTATAAGCTGCAATAAACAAGTTA
ACAACAACAATTGCATTCATTTTATGTTTCAGGTTCAGGGGGAGATGTGGGAGGTTTTTTAAAGCAAGTA
AAACCTCTACAAATGTGGTAAAATCCGATAAGGATCGATCCGGGCGGTACCCAGCTTTTGTTCCCTTTAG
TGAGGGTTAATTGCGCGCTTGGCGTAATCATGGTCATAGCTGTTTCCTGTGTGAAATTGTTATCCGCTCA
CAATTCCACACAACATACGAGCCGGGAGCATAAAGTGTAAAGCCTGGGGTGCCTAATGAGTGAGCTAACT
CACATTAATTGCGTTGCGCTCACTGCCCGCTTTCCAGTCGGGAAACCTGTCGTGCCAGCTGCATTAATGA
ATCGGCCAACGCGCGGGGAGAGGCGGTTTGCGTATTGGGCGCTCTTCCGCTTCCTCGCTCACTGACTCGC
TGCGCTCGGTCGTTCGGCTGCGGCGAGCGGTATCAGCTCACTCAAAGGCGGTAATACGGTTATCCACAGA
ATCAGGGGATAACGCAGGAAAGAACATGTGAGCAAAAGGCCAGCAAAAGGCCAGGAACCGTAAAAAGGCC
GCGTTGCTGGCGTTTTTCCATAGGCTCCGCCCCCCTGACGAGCATCACAAAAATCGACGCTCAAGTCAGA
GGTGGCGAAACCCGACAGGACTATAAAGATACCAGGCGTTTCCCCCTGGAAGCTCCCTCGTGCGCTCTCC
TGTTCCGACCCTGCCGCTTACCGGATACCTGTCCGCCTTTCTCCCTTCGGGAAGCGTGGCGCTTTCTCAT
AGCTCACGCTGTAGGTATCTCAGTTCGGTGTAGGTCGTTCGCTCCAAGCTGGGCTGTGTGCACGAACCCC
CCGTTCAGCCCGACCGCTGCGCCTTATCCGGTAACTATCGTCTTGAGTCCAACCCGGTAAGACACGACTT
ATCGCCACTGGCAGCAGCCACTGGTAACAGGATTAGCAGAGCGAGGTATGTAGGCGGTGCTACAGAGTTC
TTGAAGTGGTGGCCTAACTACGGCTACACTAGAAGAACAGTATTTGGTATCTGCGCTCTGCTGAAGCCAG
TTACCTTCGGAAAAAGAGTTGGTAGCTCTTGATCCGGCAAACAAACCACCGCTGGTAGCGGTGGTTTTTT
TGTTTGCAAGCAGCAGATTACGCGCAGAAAAAAAGGATCTCAAGAAGATCCTTTGATCTTTTCTACGGGG
TCTGACGCTCAGTGGAACGAAAACTCACGTTAAGGGATTTTGGTCATGAGATTATCAAAAAGGATCTTCA
CCTAGATCCTTTTAAATTAAAAATGAAGTTTTAAATCAATCTAAAGTATATATGAGTAAACTTGGTCTGA
CAGTTACCAATGCTTAATCAGTGAGGCACCTATCTCAGCGATCTGTCTATTTCGTTCATCCATAGTTGCC
TGACTCCCCGTCGTGTAGATAACTACGATACGGGAGGGCTTACCATCTGGCCCCAGTGCTGCAATGATAC
CGCGAGACCCACGCTCACCGGCTCCAGATTTATCAGCAATAAACCAGCCAGCCGGAAGGGCCGAGCGCAG
AAGTGGTCCTGCAACTTTATCCGCCTCCATCCAGTCTATTAATTGTTGCCGGGAAGCTAGAGTAAGTAGT
TCGCCAGTTAATAGTTTGCGCAACGTTGTTGCCATTGCTACAGGCATCGTGGTGTCACGCTCGTCGTTTG
GTATGGCTTCATTCAGCTCCGGTTCCCAACGATCAAGGCGAGTTACATGATCCCCCATGTTGTGCAAAAA
AGCGGTTAGCTCCTTCGGTCCTCCGATCGTTGTCAGAAGTAAGTTGGCCGCAGTGTTATCACTCATGGTT
ATGGCAGCACTGCATAATTCTCTTACTGTCATGCCATCCGTAAGATGCTTTTCTGTGACTGGTGAGTACT
CAACCAAGTCATTCTGAGAATAGTGTATGCGGCGACCGAGTTGCTCTTGCCCGGCGTCAATACGGGATAA
TACCGCGCCACATAGCAGAACTTTAAAAGTGCTCATCATTGGAAAACGTTCTTCGGGGCGAAAACTCTCA
AGGATCTTACCGCTGTTGAGATCCAGTTCGATGTAACCCACTCGTGCACCCAACTGATCTTCAGCATCTT
TTACTTTCACCAGCGTTTCTGGGTGAGCAAAAACAGGAAGGCAAAATGCCGCAAAAAAGGGAATAAGGGC
GACACGGAAATGTTGAATACTCATACTCTTCCTTTTTCAATATTATTGAAGCATTTATCAGGGTTATTGT
CTCATGAGCGGATACATATTTGAATGTATTTAGAAAAATAAACAAATAGGGGTTCCGCGCACATTTCCCC
GAAAAGTGCCACCTAAATTGTAAGCGTTAATATTTTGTTAAAATTCGCGTTAAATTTTTGTTAAATCAGC
TCATTTTTTAACCAATAGGCCGAAATCGGCAAAATCCCTTATAAATCAAAAGAATAGACCGAGATAGGGT
[37 nt withheld, positions 5181-5217]
AAAGAACGTGGACTCCAACGTCAAAGG
[49 nt withheld, positions 5245-5293]
T
[91 nt withheld, positions 5295-5385]
G
[124 nt withheld, positions 5387-5510]
CCCATTCGCCATTCAGGCTGCGCAACTGTTGGGAAGGGCGATCGGTGCGGGCCTCTTCGCTATTACGCCA
GTCGACCGCCAATTCAATATGGCGTATATGGACTCATGCCAATTCAATATGGTGGATCTGGACCTGTGCC
AATTCAATATGGCGTATATGGACTCGTGCCAATTCAATATGGTGGATCTGGACCCCAGCCAATTCAATAT
GGCGGACTTGGCACCATGCCAATTCAATATGGCGGACCTGGCACTGTGCCAACTGGGGAGGGGTCTACTT
GGCACGGTGCCAAGTTTGAGGAGGGGTCTTGGCCCTGTGCCAAGTCCGCCATATTGAATTGGCATGGTGC
CAATAATGGCGGCCATATTGGCTATATGCCAGGATCAATATATAGGCAATATCCAATATGGCCCTATGCC
AATATGGCTATTGGCCAGGTTCAATACTATGTATTGGCCCTATGCCATATAGTATTCCATATATGGGTTT
TCCTATTGACGTAGATAGCCCCTCCCAATGGGCGGTCCCATATACCATATATGGGGCTTCCTAATACCGC
CCATAGCCACTCCCCCATTGACGTCAATGGTCTCTATATATGGTCTTTCCTATTGACGTCATATGGGCGG
TCCTATTGACGTATATGGCGCCTCCCCCATTGACGTCAATTACGGTAAATGGCCCGCCTGGCTCAATGCC
CATTGACGTCAATAGGACCACCCACCATTGACGTCAATGGGATGGCTCATTGCCCATTCATATCCGTTCT
CACGCCCCCTATTGACGTCAATGACGGTAAATGGCCCACTTGGCAGTACATCAATATCTATTAATAGTAA
CTTGGCAAGTACATTACTATTGGAAGTACGCCAGGGTACATTGGCAGTACTCCCATTGACGTCAATGGCG
GTAAATGGCCCGCGATGGCTGCCAAGTACATCCCCATTGACGTCAATGGGGAGGGGCAATGACGCAAATG
GGCGTTCCATTGACGTAAATGGGCGGTAGGCGTGCCTAATGGGAGGTCTATATAAGCAATGCTCGTTTAG
GGAACCGCCATTCTGCCTGGGGACGTCGGAGCAAGCTTGATTTAGGTGACACTATAGACGGAATTGTACC
CGCGGCCGATCCACCGGTCGCCACCATGTTCAAACGGGCCATTATTTTCACCAGCTTCAACGGCTTCGAG
AAGGTCAGTCGCACGGAAAAACGGCGCCTTGCCAAGATAATTAACGCCAGAGTTAGTATAATCGACGAGT
ATCTTCGCGCCAAAGACACCAACGCCTCCTTGGACGGACAGTATAGAGCATTCCTTTTCAATGATGAGTC
ACCAGCGATGACCGAATTCCTCGCTAAGCTCAAGGCGTTCGCAGAAAGCTGTACTGGTATAAGCATTGAT
GCGTGGGAGATTGAAGAGAGCGAGTATGTTCGATTGCCCGTCGAACGGAGAGATTTCCTTGCGGCGGCCA
ATGGCAAAGAAATTTTCAAAATTGGCGGGGATTATAAGGATGATGATGATAAGGGCTCCCCTAAGAAGAA
GAGAAAGGTGGGATCCGGAAGTATGGTGAGCAAGGGCGAGGAGGATAACATGGCCATCATCAAGGAGTTC
ATGCGCTTCAAGGTGCACATGGAGGGCTCCGTGAACGGCCACGAGTTCGAGATCGAGGGCGAGGGCGAGG
GCCGCCCCTACGAGGGCACCCAGACCGCCAAGCTGAAGGTGACCAAGGGTGGCCCCCTGCCCTTCGCCTG
GGACATCCTGTCCCCTCAGTTCATGTACGGCTCCAAGGCCTACGTGAAGCACCCCGCCGACATCCCCGAC
TACTTGAAGCTGTCCTTCCCCGAGGGCTTCAAGTGGGAGCGCGTGATGAACTTCGAGGACGGCGGCGTGG
TGACCGTGACCCAGGACTCCTCACTGCAGGACGGCGAGTTCATCTACAAGGTGAAGCTGCGCGGCACCAA
CTTCCCCTCCGACGGCCCCGTAATGCAGAAGAAGACCATGGGCTGGGAGGCCTCCTCCGAGCGGATGTAC
CCCGAGGACGGCGCCCTGAAGGGCGAGATCAAGCAGAGGCTGAAGCTGAAGGACGGCGGCCACTACTACG
CTGAGGTCAAGACCACCTACAAGGCCAAGAAGCCCGTGCAGCTGCCCGGCGCCTACAACGTCAACATCAA
GTTGGACATCACCTCCCACAACGAGGACTACACCATCGTGGAACAGTACGAACGCGCTGAGGGCCGCCAC
TCCACCGGCGGCATGGACGAGCTGTACAAGTGATAAAGCGGCCATCAAGCTTATAGCCCTGTACAATGCT
GCTATAGCCCTGTACAATGCTGCTATAGCCCTGTACAATGCTGCTGAGCTCGCTGATCAGCCTCGACTGT
GCCTTCTAGTTGCCAGCCATCTGTTGTTTGCCCCTCCCCCGTGCCTTCCTTGACCCTGGAAGGTGCCACT
CCCACTGTCCTTTCCTAATAAAATGAGGAAATTGCATCGCATTGTCTGAGTAGGT
